>Addgene plasmid #209715 | pCMV-Cox4-yATOM_SH2 | addgene full sequence | sequence record 413174 | Addgene NGS Result
TAGTTATTAATAGTAATCAATTACGGGGTCATTAGTTCATAGCCCATATATGGAGTTCCGCGTTACATAA
CTTACGGTAAATGGCCCGCCTGGCTGACCGCCCAACGACCCCCGCCCATTGACGTCAATAATGACGTATG
TTCCCATAGTAACGCCAATAGGGACTTTCCATTGACGTCAATGGGTGGAGTATTTACGGTAAACTGCCCA
CTTGGCAGTACATCAAGTGTATCATATGCCAAGTACGCCCCCTATTGACGTCAATGACGGTAAATGGCCC
GCCTGGCATTATGCCCAGTACATGACCTTATGGGACTTTCCTACTTGGCAGTACATCTACGTATTAGTCA
TCGCTATTACCATGGTGATGCGGTTTTGGCAGTACATCAATGGGCGTGGATAGCGGTTTGACTCACGGGG
ATTTCCAAGTCTCCACCCCATTGACGTCAATGGGAGTTTGTTTTGGCACCAAAATCAACGGGACTTTCCA
AAATGTCGTAACAACTCCGCCCCATTGACGCAAATGGGCGGTAGGCGTGTACGGTGGGAGGTCTATATAA
GCAGAGCTGGTTTAGTGAACCGTCAGATCCGCTAGCGCTACCGGACTCAGATCTCGAGCTCAAGCTTCGA
ATTCTGCCACCATGTTGAGTCTCAGGCAATCCATAAGGTTCTTCAAGCCTGCAACACGAACTCTTTGTTC
TAGTCGGTATCTGCTCGCACCGGTAACTGCAGACCTGCCCGACAACCACTACCTGAGCTATCAGTCCGTT
CTGAGCAAAGACCCCAACGAGAAGCGCGATCACATGGTCCTGCTGGAGTTCGTGACCGCCGCCGGGATCA
CTCTCGGCATGGACGAGCTGTACAAGGGCGGTGGATCCGGTGGTATGGTGAGCAAGGGCGAGGAGCTGTT
CACCGGGGTGGTGCCCATCCTGGTCGAGCTGGACGGCGACGTAAACGGCCACAAGTTCAGCGTCCGCGGC
GAGGGCGAGGGCGATGCCACCAACGGCAAGCTGACCCTGAAGCTGATCTGCACCACCGGCAAGCTGCCCG
TGCCCTGGCCCACCCTCGTGACCACCCTGGGCTACGGCCTAGCCTGCTTCAGCCGCTACCCCGACCACAT
GAAGCAGCACGACTTCTTCAAGTCCGCCATGCCCGAAGGCTACGTCCAGGAGCGCACCATCTCTTTCAAG
GACGACGGTACCTACAAGACCCGCGCCGAGGTGAAGTTCGAGGGCGACACCCTGGTGAACCGCATCGAGC
TGAAGGGCATCGACTTCAAGGAGGACGGCAACATCCTGGGGCACAAGCTGGAGTACAACTTCAACAGCCA
CAACGTCTATATCACGGCCGACAAGTCTCCGGTTCAGGAATTCACTGTACCATATTCTTCTTCTACTGCT
ACCATCAGCGGCCTGAGCCCGGGTGTCGACTATACCATCACTGTATACGCATGGGGTGAAGACTCTGCTG
GTTACATGTTCATGTACAGCCCAATCTCGATTAACTACCGTACCGGAGGTTCAGGCAGTGGTGGTGCTAG
CGGTGGTGCGACTGGAGGCAGTGGCGGTGGATCTTCTGTTCCGACCAAACTGGAAGTTGTTGCTGCGACC
CCGACTAGCCTGCTGATCAGCTGGGATGCGCCGATGTCTTCTTCTTCTGTTTACTATTACCGTATCACGT
ACGGTGAAACGGGTGGTAACCAGAAGAACGGCATCAAGGCTAACTTCAAGATCCGCCACAACGTTGAGGA
CGGCAGCGTGCAGCTCGCCGACCACTACCAGCAGAACACCCCCATCGGCGACGGCCCCGTGCTGTAAAGC
GGCCGCGACTCTAGATCATAATCAGCCATACCACATTTGTAGAGGTTTTACTTGCTTTAAAAAACCTCCC
ACACCTCCCCCTGAACCTGAAACATAAAATGAATGCAATTGTTGTTGTTAACTTGTTTATTGCAGCTTAT
AATGGTTACAAATAAAGCAATAGCATCACAAATTTCACAAATAAAGCATTTTTTTCACTGCATTCTAGTT
GTGGTTTGTCCAAACTCATCAATGTATCTTAAGGCGTAAATTGTAAGCGTTAATATTTTGTTAAAATTCG
CGTTAAATTTTTGTTAAATCAGCTCATTTTTTAACCAATAGGCCGAAATCGGCAAAATCCCTTATAAATC
AAAAGAATAGACCGAGATAGGGT
[37 nt withheld, positions 2194-2230]
AAAGAACGTGGACTCCAACGTCAAAGG
[49 nt withheld, positions 2258-2306]
T
[91 nt withheld, positions 2308-2398]
G
[124 nt withheld, positions 2400-2523]
CAGGTGGCACTTTTCGGGGAAATGTGCGCGGAACCCCTATTTGTTTATTTTTCTAAATACATTCAAATAT
GTATCCGCTCATGAGACAATAACCCTGATAAATGCTTCAATAATATTGAAAAAGGAAGAGTCCTGAGGCG
GAAAGAACCAGCTGTGGAATGTGTGTCAGTTAGGGTGTGGAAAGTCCCCAGGCTCCCCAGCAGGCAGAAG
TATGCAAAGCATGCATCTCAATTAGTCAGCAACCAGGTGTGGAAAGTCCCCAGGCTCCCCAGCAGGCAGA
AGTATGCAAAGCATGCATCTCAATTAGTCAGCAACCATAGTCCCGCCCCTAACTCCGCCCATCCCGCCCC
TAACTCCGCCCAGTTCCGCCCATTCTCCGCCCCATGGCTGACTAATTTTTTTTATTTATGCAGAGGCCGA
GGCCGCCTCGGCCTCTGAGCTATTCCAGAAGTAGTGAGGAGGCTTTTTTGGAGGCCTAGGCTTTTGCAAA
GATCGATCAAGAGACAGGATGAGGATCGTTTCGCATGATTGAACAAGATGGATTGCACGCAGGTTCTCCG
GCCGCTTGGGTGGAGAGGCTATTCGGCTATGACTGGGCACAACAGACAATCGGCTGCTCTGATGCCGCCG
TGTTCCGGCTGTCAGCGCAGGGGCGCCCGGTTCTTTTTGTCAAGACCGACCTGTCCGGTGCCCTGAATGA
ACTGCAAGACGAGGCAGCGCGGCTATCGTGGCTGGCCACGACGGGCGTTCCTTGCGCAGCTGTGCTCGAC
GTTGTCACTGAAGCGGGAAGGGACTGGCTGCTATTGGGCGAAGTGCCGGGGCAGGATCTCCTGTCATCTC
ACCTTGCTCCTGCCGAGAAAGTATCCATCATGGCTGATGCAATGCGGCGGCTGCATACGCTTGATCCGGC
TACCTGCCCATTCGACCACCAAGCGAAACATCGCATCGAGCGAGCACGTACTCGGATGGAAGCCGGTCTT
GTCGATCAGGATGATCTGGACGAAGAGCATCAGGGGCTCGCGCCAGCCGAACTGTTCGCCAGGCTCAAGG
CGAGCATGCCCGACGGCGAGGATCTCGTCGTGACCCATGGCGATGCCTGCTTGCCGAATATCATGGTGGA
AAATGGCCGCTTTTCTGGATTCATCGACTGTGGCCGGCTGGGTGTGGCGGACCGCTATCAGGACATAGCG
TTGGCTACCCGTGATATTGCTGAAGAGCTTGGCGGCGAATGGGCTGACCGCTTCCTCGTGCTTTACGGTA
TCGCCGCTCCCGATTCGCAGCGCATCGCCTTCTATCGCCTTCTTGACGAGTTCTTCTGAGCGGGACTCTG
GGGTTCGAAATGACCGACCAAGCGACGCCCAACCTGCCATCACGAGATTTCGATTCCACCGCCGCCTTCT
ATGAAAGGTTGGGCTTCGGAATCGTTTTCCGGGACGCCGGCTGGATGATCCTCCAGCGCGGGGATCTCAT
GCTGGAGTTCTTCGCCCACCCTAGGGGGAGGCTAACTGAAACACGGAAGGAGACAATACCGGAAGGAACC
CGCGCTATGACGGCAATAAAAAGACAGAATAAAACGCACGGTGTTGGGTCGTTTGTTCATAAACGCGGGG
TTCGGTCCCAGGGCTGGCACTCTGTCGATACCCCACCGAGACCCCATTGGGGCCAATACGCCCGCGTTTC
TTCCTTTTCCCCACCCCACCCCCCAAGTTCGGGTGAAGGCCCAGGGCTCGCAGCCAACGTCGGGGCGGCA
GGCCCTGCCATAGCCTCAGGTTACTCATATATACTTTAGATTGATTTAAAACTTCATTTTTAATTTAAAA
GGATCTAGGTGAAGATCCTTTTTGATAATCTCATGACCAAAATCCCTTAACGTGAGTTTTCGTTCCACTG
AGCGTCAGACCCCGTAGAAAAGATCAAAGGATCTTCTTGAGATCCTTTTTTTCTGCGCGTAATCTGCTGC
TTGCAAACAAAAAAACCACCGCTACCAGCGGTGGTTTGTTTGCCGGATCAAGAGCTACCAACTCTTTTTC
CGAAGGTAACTGGCTTCAGCAGAGCGCAGATACCAAATACTGTTCTTCTAGTGTAGCCGTAGTTAGGCCA
CCACTTCAAGAACTCTGTAGCACCGCCTACATACCTCGCTCTGCTAATCCTGTTACCAGTGGCTGCTGCC
AGTGGCGATAAGTCGTGTCTTACCGGGTTGGACTCAAGACGATAGTTACCGGATAAGGCGCAGCGGTCGG
GCTGAACGGGGGGTTCGTGCACACAGCCCAGCTTGGAGCGAACGACCTACACCGAACTGAGATACCTACA
GCGTGAGCTATGAGAAAGCGCCACGCTTCCCGAAGGGAGAAAGGCGGACAGGTATCCGGTAAGCGGCAGG
GTCGGAACAGGAGAGCGCACGAGGGAGCTTCCAGGGGGAAACGCCTGGTATCTTTATAGTCCTGTCGGGT
TTCGCCACCTCTGACTTGAGCGTCGATTTTTGTGATGCTCGTCAGGGGGGCGGAGCCTATGGAAAAACGC
CAGCAACGCGGCCTTTTTACGGTTCCTGGCCTTTTGCTGGCCTTTTGCTCACATGTTCTTTCCTGCGTTA
TCCCCTGATTCTGTGGATAACCGTATTACCGCCATGCAT
Features (pLannotate 1.2.2; 16 found; start..end, strand, type, name):
     61..364     +  enhancer       CMV enhancer: human cytomegalovirus immediate early enhancer
    365..568     +  promoter       CMV promoter: human cytomegalovirus (CMV) immediate early promoter
    591..637     +  misc_feature   MCS (fragment): multiple cloning site
    642..716     +  CDS            COX4 (fragment): COX4_YEAST - Experimental evidence at protein level: Swiss-Prot protein existence level 1. Component of the cytochrome c oxidase, the last enzyme in the mitochondrial electron transport chain which drives oxidative phosphorylation. The respiratory chain contains 3 multisubunit complexes succinate dehydrogenase (complex II, CII), ubiquinol- cytochrome c oxidoreductase (cytochrome b-c1 complex, complex III, CIII) and cytochrome c oxidase (complex IV, CIV), that cooperate to transfer electrons derived from NADH and succinate to molecular oxygen, creating an electrochemical gradient over the inner
    735..866     +  CDS            VC155 (fragment): C-terminal fragment of mVenus for use in bimolecular fluorescence complementation (BiFC) (Kodama and Hu, 2010)
    891..1814    +  CDS            vsfGFP-0 (fragment): vsfGFP-0 is a basic (constitutively fluorescent) green fluorescent protein published in 2015, derived from Aequorea victoria. It has low acid sensitivity.
   1834..1917    +  CDS            large T antigen (fragment): large T antigen from SV40 (simian virus 40)
   1940..2061    +  polyA_signal   SV40 poly(A) signal: SV40 polyadenylation signal
   2095..2523    -  rep_origin     f1 ori (sequence partly withheld): f1 bacteriophage origin of replication; arrow indicates direction of (+) strand synthesis
   2550..2654    +  promoter       AmpR promoter: bla
   2656..3013    +  promoter       SV40 promoter: SV40 enhancer and early promoter
   3048..3842    +  CDS            NeoR/KanR: aminoglycoside phosphotransferase from Tn5; aph(3')-II (or nptII); confers resistance to neomycin, kanamycin, and G418 (Geneticin®)
   3863..4015    +  CDS            ble (fragment): BLE_KLEPN - Experimental evidence at protein level: Swiss-Prot protein existence level 1. Binding protein with a strong affinity to the bleomycin family of antibiotics. Binds to CL990; an antimitotic-antibiotic compound. From Klebsiella pneumoniae.
   4074..4121    +  polyA_signal   HSV TK poly(A) signal: herpes simplex virus thymidine kinase polyadenylation signal (Cole and Stacy, 1985)
   4212..4228    -  polyA_signal   bGH poly(A) signal (fragment): bovine growth hormone polyadenylation signal
   4450..5038    +  rep_origin     ori: high-copy-number ColE1/pMB1/pBR322/pUC origin of replication
