[The description below was written by a language model from this plasmid's Addgene catalogue record and pLannotate feature annotations shown in this document.]
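Description:
pCMV-Cox4-yATOM_SH2 is a mammalian expression plasmid of about 5.2 kb, built on an N1-type pCMV backbone. It encodes a yellow ATOM (adaptable, turn-on maturation) fluorescent biosensor for an SH2 target, directed to mitochondria. In bacteria it replicates from a high-copy ColE1/pUC-type origin and is selected with kanamycin. The resistance gene is the Tn5 aminoglycoside phosphotransferase (NeoR/KanR), placed behind tandem bacterial (bla) and SV40 early promoters and followed by an HSV TK polyadenylation signal. This arrangement allows the same marker to support G418 selection in mammalian cells. An f1 origin is also present. The short ble and bGH poly(A) hits in this region are fragmentary matches and probably do not represent functional elements.

The expression cassette uses the human CMV immediate-early enhancer and promoter and ends at an SV40 poly(A) signal. The synthetic open reading frame begins with a short N-terminal fragment of yeast COX4, a cytochrome c oxidase subunit. This fragment corresponds to the catalogue's N-terminal tag (spelled "Cos4" there) and presumably serves as the mitochondrial targeting presequence. The automated annotation splits the sensor body into a fragment resembling the C-terminal part of mVenus and a longer region matching vsfGFP-0. This pattern fits a rearranged or interrupted Aequorea-derived yellow fluorescent protein carrying an inserted binding module. The record does not specify the sensor's domain architecture, the identity of the binding domain, or which SH2 domain it recognises. The cloning sites are also unrecorded.

The plasmid is intended for transfecting mammalian cells to detect the SH2 target at mitochondria. The associated publication's title indicates that ATOM sensors are meant for multiplexed detection in cells.
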