Addgene plasmid #209715: pCMV-Cox4-yATOM_SH2
Purpose: Mammalian expression of y-ATOM biosensor for SH2 localized to mitochondria
Depositing lab: Stewart Loh. Depositing organization: SUNY Upstate Medical University. Publication: Adaptable, turn-on maturation (ATOM) fluorescent biosensors for multiplexed detection in cells. Sekhon H, Ha JH, Presti MF, Procopio SB, Jarvis AR, Mirsky PO, John AM, Loh SN. Nat Methods. 2023 Nov 9. doi: 10.1038/s41592-023-02065-w. PubMed 37945909.
Backbone
  Vector backbone: pCMV-N1
  Vector type: Mammalian Expression
Growth in bacteria
  Bacterial resistance: Kanamycin, 50 μg/mL
  Growth temperature: 37°C
  Growth strain: DH5alpha
  Copy number: High Copy
Gene/Insert
  Gene/Insert name: Cox4-yATOM_SH2
  Species: Synthetic
  Tag / fusion protein: Cos4 (N terminal on insert)
  Cloning method: Restriction Enzyme; 5′ cloning site Unknown (unknown if destroyed); 3′ cloning site Unknown (unknown if destroyed)
Terms and licenses: Academic/Nonprofit Terms; Industry Terms: Not Available to Industry
Depositor comments: Please visit https://doi.org/10.1101/2023.03.28.534597 for bioRxiv preprint.
How to cite: pCMV-Cox4-yATOM_SH2 was a gift from Stewart Loh (Addgene plasmid # 209715 ; http://n2t.net/addgene:209715 ; RRID:Addgene_209715)
